Addgene plasmid #208042: TRIPZ-bioGEF-SUMO1nc-PURO
Purpose: Enables inducible expression of low-affinity Avitag-SUMO1nc; to perform bioE3; nc = non-cleavable mutation; selection with puromycin
Depositing lab: Rosa Barrio & James Sutherland. Depositing organization: CIC bioGUNE. Publication: BioE3 identifies specific substrates of ubiquitin E3 ligases. Barroso-Gomila O, Merino-Cacho L, Muratore V, Perez C, Taibi V, Maspero E, Azkargorta M, Iloro I, Trulsson F, Vertegaal ACO, Mayor U, Elortza F, Polo S, Barrio R, Sutherland JD. Nat Commun. 2023 Nov 23;14(1):7656. doi: 10.1038/s41467-023-43326-8. PubMed 37996419.
Backbone
  Vector backbone: TRIPZ
  Backbone manufacturer: Open Biosystems
  Vector type: Lentiviral
  Selectable markers: Puromycin
Growth in bacteria
  Bacterial resistance: Ampicillin, 100 μg/mL
  Growth temperature: 30°C
  Growth strain: NEB Stable
  Copy number: High Copy
Gene/Insert
  Gene/Insert name: SUMO1nc
  Species: H. sapiens (human)
  Mutation: Q94P Mutation near C-terminus suppresses cleavage by SENPs/DUBs
  Entrez Gene: SUMO1 (a.k.a. DAP1, GMP1, OFC10, PIC1, SENP2, SMT3, SMT3C, SMT3H3, UBL1)
  Promoter: tetO/UBC
  Tag / fusion protein: Low-affinity Avitag (N terminal on insert)
  Cloning method: Gibson Cloning
Terms and licenses: Academic/Nonprofit Terms; Industry Terms: Not Available to Industry
Depositor comments: Lentiviral packaging of TRIPZ is more efficient with TAT expression (e.g using pcDNA1-TatHIV Addgene ID: 138478) and 2nd generation gag/pol/env combination (e.g. using PSPAX2 Addgene ID: 12260 and pMD2.G Addgene ID: 12259); Use of bioGEF-UBwt may be necessary for certain E3 ligases (e.g. NEDD4 HECT ligase); Use of "non-cleavable" versions may reduce recycling of biotinylated UB and may lead to higher yields of biotinylated protein for proteomic analysis, but induction times should be minimized to avoid toxicity.
How to cite: TRIPZ-bioGEF-SUMO1nc-PURO was a gift from Rosa Barrio & James Sutherland (Addgene plasmid # 208042 ; http://n2t.net/addgene:208042 ; RRID:Addgene_208042)
