[The description below was written by a language model from this plasmid's Addgene catalogue record and pLannotate feature annotations shown in this document.]
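Description:
TRIPZ-bioGEF-SUMO1nc-PURO is a doxycycline-inducible HIV-1-based lentiviral plasmid built on the TRIPZ backbone for expressing a tagged human SUMO1 in mammalian cells. In bacteria it is maintained through a high-copy ColE1/pUC-type origin and ampicillin resistance. An f1 origin and an EM7-driven bleomycin/Zeocin resistance gene are also annotated, along with an SV40 promoter-driven hygromycin resistance fragment outside the viral region. The transfer cassette is flanked by a truncated 5' LTR and a self-inactivating ΔU3 3' LTR and carries the Ψ packaging signal, RRE, cPPT/CTS and WPRE. The depositors note that packaging works better when Tat is supplied together with second-generation helper plasmids.

The payload has two units. A Tet-responsive (tight TRE) promoter drives SUMO1 fused at its N terminus to a low-affinity AviTag (bioGEF), followed by an SV40 polyadenylation signal fragment. The tag itself is not called out separately in the feature table. SUMO1 carries the Q94P "non-cleavable" mutation near its C terminus, which suppresses cleavage by SENP proteases. Downstream, the human UbC promoter constitutively expresses rtTA3, flanked by loxP511 sites, linked through an EMCV IRES to puromycin N-acetyltransferase. Transduced cells can therefore be selected with puromycin and supply their own transactivator, switching on SUMO1nc only when doxycycline is added.

The construct is intended for BioE3, a method for identifying specific substrates of E3 ligases through biotinylation of the AviTagged modifier and proteomic analysis. According to the depositors, non-cleavable versions may reduce recycling of the biotinylated modifier and increase the yield of biotinylated protein. They also advise keeping induction times short to limit toxicity.
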