Features (pLannotate 1.2.2; 40 found; start..end, strand, type, name):
    377..634     +  LTR            5' LTR (truncated): truncated 5' long terminal repeat (LTR) from HIV-1
    681..806     +  misc_feature   HIV-1 Ψ: packaging signal of human immunodeficiency virus type 1
    790..1128    +  CDS            HIV-1 gag (fragment): gag protein from human immunodeficiency virus 1; gag
   1303..1536    +  misc_feature   RRE: The Rev response element (RRE) of HIV-1 allows for Rev-dependent mRNA export from the nucleus to the cytoplasm.
   1913..2013    +  CDS            Rev (fragment): human immunodeficiency virus 1 (HIV-1) Rev protein; rev; enhances nuclear export of unspliced and incompletely spliced viral mRNAs
   2063..2180    +  misc_feature   cPPT/CTS: central polypurine tract and central termination sequence of HIV-1
   2245..2619    -  CDS            BleoR: antibiotic-binding protein; Sh ble from Streptoalloteichus hindustanus; confers resistance to bleomycin, phleomycin, and Zeocin™
   2639..2686    -  promoter       EM7 promoter: synthetic bacterial promoter&nbsp
   2713..2991    +  promoter       tight TRE promoter (fragment): Tet-responsive promoter PTight, consisting of seven tet operator sequences followed by the minimal CMV promoter
   3002..3023    +  promoter       tight TRE promoter (fragment): Tet-responsive promoter PTight, consisting of seven tet operator sequences followed by the minimal CMV promoter
   3034..3053    +  promoter       tight TRE promoter (fragment): Tet-responsive promoter PTight, consisting of seven tet operator sequences followed by the minimal CMV promoter
   3055..3098    +  misc_feature   MCS (fragment): multiple cloning site
   3168..3458    +  CDS            SUMO1: SUMO1_HUMAN - Also known as SMT3C, SMT3H3, UBL1. Experimental evidence at protein level: Swiss-Prot protein existence level 1. Ubiquitin-like protein that can be covalently attached to proteins as a monomer or a lysine-linked polymer. Covalent attachment via an isopeptide bond to its substrates requires prior activation by the E1 complex SAE1-SAE2 and linkage to the E2 enzyme UBE2I, and can be promoted by E3 ligases such as PIAS1-4, RANBP2 or CBX4. This post- translational modification on lysine residues of proteins plays a crucial role in a number of cellular processes such as nuclear transpo
   3477..3560    +  CDS            large T antigen (fragment): large T antigen from SV40 (simian virus 40)
   3583..3651    +  polyA_signal   SV40 poly(A) signal (fragment): SV40 polyadenylation signal
   3679..4889    +  promoter       UbC promoter: human ubiquitin C promoter
   4902..4935    +  protein_bind   loxP511: Cre-mediated recombination occurs in the 8-bp core sequence (GTATACAT). loxP511 sites are compatible with each other, but incompatible with wild-type loxP sites. Cre recombinase
   4942..5649    +  CDS            rtTA3: reverse tetracycline transactivator 3 activates expression from Tet-responsive promoters in the presence of doxycycline
   5650..5683    +  protein_bind   loxP511: Cre-mediated recombination occurs in the 8-bp core sequence (GTATACAT). loxP511 sites are compatible with each other, but incompatible with wild-type loxP sites. Cre recombinase
   5706..6278    +  misc_feature   IRES: internal ribosome entry site (IRES) of the encephalomyocarditis virus (EMCV)
   6287..6883    +  CDS            PuroR: puromycin N-acetyltransferase; pac from Streptomyces alboniger; confers resistance to puromycin
   6899..7487    +  misc_feature   WPRE: woodchuck hepatitis virus posttranscriptional regulatory element
   7504..7692    +  CDS            nef (fragment): NEF_HV1Z2 - Experimental evidence at protein level: Swiss-Prot protein existence level 1. Extracellular Nef protein targets CD4(+) T-lymphocytes for apoptosis by interacting with CXCR4 surface receptors. From Human immunodeficiency virus type 1 group M subtype D (isolate Z2/CDC-Z34) (HIV-1).
   7694..7927    +  LTR            3' LTR (ΔU3): self-inactivating 3' long terminal repeat (LTR) from HIV-1
   8034..8258    +  polyA_signal   bGH poly(A) signal: bovine growth hormone polyadenylation signal
   8262..8283    +  promoter       SV40 promoter (fragment): SV40 enhancer and early promoter
   8304..8732    +  rep_origin     f1 ori (sequence partly withheld): f1 bacteriophage origin of replication; arrow indicates direction of (+) strand synthesis
   8746..9075    +  promoter       SV40 promoter: SV40 enhancer and early promoter
   9124..10153   +  CDS            HygR (fragment): aminoglycoside phosphotransferase from E. coli; aph(4)-Ia; confers resistance to hygromycin
  10163..10288   +  CDS            ble (fragment): BLE_KLEPN - Experimental evidence at protein level: Swiss-Prot protein existence level 1. Binding protein with a strong affinity to the bleomycin family of antibiotics. Binds to CL990; an antimitotic-antibiotic compound. From Klebsiella pneumoniae.
  10283..10404   +  polyA_signal   SV40 poly(A) signal: SV40 polyadenylation signal
  10475..10497   -  protein_bind   lac operator (fragment): The lac repressor binds to the lac operator to inhibit transcription in E. coli. This inhibition can be relieved by adding lactose or isopropyl-β-D-thiogalactopyranoside (IPTG). lac repressor encoded by lacI
  10501..10531   -  promoter       lac promoter: promoter for the E. coli lac operon
  10546..10567   -  protein_bind   CAP binding site: CAP binding activates transcription in the presence of cAMP. E. coli catabolite activator protein
  10580..10672   -  CDS            lacI (fragment): lac repressor; lacI; The lac repressor binds to the lac operator to inhibit transcription in E. coli. This inhibition can be relieved by adding lactose or isopropyl-β-D-thiogalactopyranoside (IPTG).
  10855..11443   -  rep_origin     ori: high-copy-number ColE1/pMB1/pBR322/pUC origin of replication
  11614..12474   -  CDS            AmpR: β-lactamase; bla; confers resistance to ampicillin, carbenicillin, and related antibiotics
  12475..12579   -  promoter       AmpR promoter: bla
  12627..12761   +  polyA_signal   SV40 poly(A) signal: SV40 polyadenylation signal
  12928..329     +  CDS            nef (fragment) (across the origin): NEF_HV1BR - Experimental evidence at protein level: Swiss-Prot protein existence level 1. Extracellular Nef protein targets CD4(+) T-lymphocytes for apoptosis by interacting with CXCR4 surface receptors (PubMed:14990729). From Human immunodeficiency virus type 1 group M subtype B (isolate BRU/LAI) (HIV-1).
>Addgene plasmid #208042 | TRIPZ-bioGEF-SUMO1nc-PURO | addgene full sequence | sequence record 410263 | Addgene NGS Result
TGGAAGGGCTAATTCACTCCCAAAGAAGACAAGATATCCTTGATCTGTGGATCTACCACACACAAGGCTA
CTTCCCTGATTAGCAGAACTACACACCAGGGCCAGGGGTCAGATATCCACTGACCTTTGGATGGTGCTAC
AAGCTAGTACCAGTTGAGCCAGATAAGGTAGAAGAGGCCAATAAAGGAGAGAACACCAGCTTGTTACACC
CTGTGAGCCTGCATGGGATGGATGACCCGGAGAGAGAAGTGTTAGAGTGGAGGTTTGACAGCCGCCTAGC
ATTTCATCACGTGGCCCGAGAGCTGCATCCGGAGTACTTCAAGAACTGCTGATATCGAGCTTGCTACAAG
GGACTTTCCGCTGGGGACTTTCCAGGGAGGCGTGGCCTGGGCGGGACTGGGGAGTGGCGAGCCCTCAGAT
CCTGCATATAAGCAGCTGCTTTTTGCCTGTACTGGGTCTCTCTGGTTAGACCAGATCTGAGCCTGGGAGC
TCTCTGGCTAACTAGGGAACCCACTGCTTAAGCCTCAATAAAGCTTGCCTTGAGTGCTTCAAGTAGTGTG
TGCCCGTCTGTTGTGTGACTCTGGTAACTAGAGATCCCTCAGACCCTTTTAGTCAGTGTGGAAAATCTCT
AGCAGTGGCGCCCGAACAGGGACTTGAAAGCGAAAGGGAAACCAGAGGAGCTCTCTCGACGCAGGACTCG
GCTTGCTGAAGCGCGCACGGCAAGAGGCGAGGGGCGGCGACTGGTGAGTACGCCAAAAATTTTGACTAGC
GGAGGCTAGAAGGAGAGAGATGGGTGCGAGAGCGTCAGTATTAAGCGGGGGAGAATTAGATCGCGATGGG
AAAAAATTCGGTTAAGGCCAGGGGGAAAGAAAAAATATAAATTAAAACATATAGTATGGGCAAGCAGGGA
GCTAGAACGATTCGCAGTTAATCCTGGCCTGTTAGAAACATCAGAAGGCTGTAGACAAATACTGGGACAG
CTACAACCATCCCTTCAGACAGGATCAGAAGAACTTAGATCATTATATAATACAGTAGCAACCCTCTATT
GTGTGCATCAAAGGATAGAGATAAAAGACACCAAGGAAGCTTTAGACAAGATAGAGGAAGAGCAAAACAA
AAGTAAGACCACCGCACAGCAAGCGGCCGGCCGCTGATCTTCAGACCTGGAGGAGGAGATATGAGGGACA
ATTGGAGAAGTGAATTATATAAATATAAAGTAGTAAAAATTGAACCATTAGGAGTAGCACCCACCAAGGC
AAAGAGAAGAGTGGTGCAGAGAGAAAAAAGAGCAGTGGGAATAGGAGCTTTGTTCCTTGGGTTCTTGGGA
GCAGCAGGAAGCACTATGGGCGCAGCGTCAATGACGCTGACGGTACAGGCCAGACAATTATTGTCTGGTA
TAGTGCAGCAGCAGAACAATTTGCTGAGGGCTATTGAGGCGCAACAGCATCTGTTGCAACTCACAGTCTG
GGGCATCAAGCAGCTCCAGGCAAGAATCCTGGCTGTGGAAAGATACCTAAAGGATCAACAGCTCCTGGGG
ATTTGGGGTTGCTCTGGAAAACTCATTTGCACCACTGCTGTGCCTTGGAATGCTAGTTGGAGTAATAAAT
CTCTGGAACAGATTTGGAATCACACGACCTGGATGGAGTGGGACAGAGAAATTAACAATTACACAAGCTT
AATACACTCCTTAATTGAAGAATCGCAAAACCAGCAAGAAAAGAATGAACAAGAATTATTGGAATTAGAT
AAATGGGCAAGTTTGTGGAATTGGTTTAACATAACAAATTGGCTGTGGTATATAAAATTATTCATAATGA
TAGTAGGAGGCTTGGTAGGTTTAAGAATAGTTTTTGCTGTACTTTCTATAGTGAATAGAGTTAGGCAGGG
ATATTCACCATTATCGTTTCAGACCCACCTCCCAACCCCGAGGGGACCCGACAGGCCCGAAGGAATAGAA
GAAGAAGGTGGAGAGAGAGACAGAGACAGATCCATTCGATTAGTGAACGGATCGGCACTGCGTGCGCCAA
TTCTGCAGACAAATGGCAGTATTCATCCACAATTTTAAAAGAAAAGGGGGGATTGGGGGGTACAGTGCAG
GGGAAAGAATAGTAGACATAATAGCAACAGACATACAAACTAAAGAATTACAAAAACAAATTACAAAAAT
TCAAAATTTTCGGGTTTATTACAGGGACAGCAGAGATCCAGTTTGGTTAGTACCGGGCCCGCTCTAGTCC
GGAATCAGTCCTGCTCCTCGGCCACGAAGTGCACGCAGTTGCCGGCCGGGTCGCGCAGGGCGAACTCCCG
CCCCCACGGCTGCTCGCCGATCTCGGTCATGGCCGGCCCGGAGGCGTCCCGGAAGTTCGTGGACACGACC
TCCGACCACTCGGCGTACAGCTCGTCCAGGCCGCGCACCCACACCCAGGCCAGGGTGTTGTCCGGCACCA
CCTGGTCCTGGACCGCGCTGATGAACAGGGTCACGTCGTCCCGGACCACACCGGCGAAGTCGTCCTCCAC
GAAGTCCCGGGAGAACCCGAGCCGGTCGGTCCAGAACTCGACCGCTCCGGCGACGTCGCGCGCGGTGAGC
ACCGGAACGGCACTGGTCAACTTGGCCATGGTGGCCCTCCTATAGTGAGTCGTATTATACTATGCCGATA
TACTATGCCGATGATTAATTGTCAACACGTGCTGCAGGTCCGAGGTTCTAGACGAGTTTACTCCCTATCA
GTGATAGAGAACGATGTCGAGTTTACTCCCTATCAGTGATAGAGAACGTATGTCGAGTTTACTCCCTATC
AGTGATAGAGAACGTATGTCGAGTTTACTCCCTATCAGTGATAGAGAACGTATGTCGAGTTTATCCCTAT
CAGTGATAGAGAACGTATGTCGAGTTTACTCCCTATCAGTGATAGAGAACGTATGTCGAGGTAGGCGTGT
ACGGTGGGAGGCCTATATAAGCAGAGCTCGTTTAGTGAACCGTCAGATCGCACCGGTGCTGGTTTAGTGA
ACCGTCAGATCGCACCGGTGCTGGTTTAGTGAACCGTCAGATCCGCTAGCGCTACCGGACTCAGATCTCG
AGCTCAAGCTTCGAATTCGCCACCATGGGTTTGAATGACATATTTGAAGCCCAGAAGATCGAGGGTGAGT
TCGGCAGCGGCGAATTCATGTCTGACCAGGAGGCAAAACCTTCAACTGAGGACTTGGGGGATAAGAAGGA
AGGTGAATATATTAAACTCAAAGTCATTGGACAGGATAGCAGTGAGATTCACTTCAAAGTGAAAATGACA
ACACATCTCAAGAAACTCAAAGAATCATACTGTCAAAGACAGGGTGTTCCAATGAATAGCCTCAGGTTTC
TCTTTGAGGGTCAGAGAATTGCTGATAATCATACTCCAAAAGAACTGGGAATGGAGGAAGAAGATGTGAT
TGAAGTTTATCAGGAACCTACGGGTGGTTAAGCGGCCGCGACTCTAGATCATAATCAGCCATACCACATT
TGTAGAGGTTTTACTTGCTTTAAAAAACCTCCCACACCTCCCCCTGAACCTGAAACATAAAATGAATGCA
ATTGTTGTTGTTAACTTGTTTATTGCAGCTTATAATGGTTACAAATAAAGCAATAGCATCACAAATTTCA
CAAATAAAGCACGCGTGGCCTCCGCGCCGGGTTTTGGCGCCTCCGCGCCGGGTTTTGGCGCCTCCCGCGG
GCGCCCCCCTCCTCACGGCGAGCGCTGCCACGTCAGACGAAGGGCGCAGCGAGCGTCCTGATCCTTCCGC
CCGGACGCTCAGGACAGCGGCCCGCTGCTCATAAGACTCGGCCTTAGAACCCCAGTATCAGCAGAAGGAC
ATTTTAGGACGGGACTTGGGTGACTCTAGGGCACTGGTTTTCTTTCCAGAGAGCGGAACAGGCGAGGAAA
AGTAGTCCCTTCTCGGCGATTCTGCGGAGGGATCTCCGTGGGGCGGTGAACGCCGATGATTATATAAGGA
CGCGCCGGGTGTGGCACAGCTAGTTCCGTCGCAGCCGGGATTTGGGTCGCGGTTCTTGTTTGTGGATCGC
TGTGATCGTCACTTGGTGAGTAGCGGGCTGCTGGGCTGGCCGGGGCTTTCGTGGCCGCCGGGCCGCTCGG
TGGGACGGAAGCGTGTGGAGAGACCGCCAAGGGCTGTAGTCTGGGTCCGCGAGCAAGGTTGCCCTGAACT
GGGGGTTGGGGGGAGCGCAGCAAAATGGCGGCTGTTCCCGAGTCTTGAATGGAAGACGCTTGTGAGGCGG
GCTGTGAGGTCGTTGAAACAAGGTGGGGGGCATGGTGGGCGGCAAGAACCCAAGGTCTTGAGGCCTTCGC
TAATGCGGGAAAGCTCTTATTCGGGTGAGATGGGCTGGGGCACCATCTGGGGACCCTGACGTGAAGTTTG
TCACTGACTGGAGAACTCGGTTTGTCGTCTGTTGCGGGGGCGGCAGTTATGGCGGTGCCGTTGGGCAGTG
CACCCGTACCTTTGGGAGCGCGCGCCCTCGTCGTGTCGTGACGTCACCCGTTCTGTTGGCTTATAATGCA
GGGTGGGGCCACCTGCCGGTAGGTGTGCGGTAGGCTTTTCTCCGTCGCAGGACGCAGGGTTCGGGCCTAG
GGTAGGCTCTCCTGAATCGACAGGCGCCGGACCTCTGGTGAGGGGAGGGATAAGTGAGGCGTCAGTTTCT
TTGGTCGGTTTTATGTACCTATCTTCTTAAGTAGCTGAAGCTCCGGTTTTGAACTATGCGCTCGGGGTTG
GCGAGTGTGTTTTGTGAAGTTTTTTAGGCACCTTTTGAAATGTAATCATTTGGGTCAATATGTAATTTTC
AGTGTTAGACTAGTAAATTGTCCGCTAAATTCTGGCCGTTTTTGGCTTTTTTGTTAGACGCTAGCGGATC
CATAACTTCGTATAGTATACATTATACGAAGTTATGCCACCATGTCTAGGCTGGACAAGAGCAAAGTCAT
AAACGGAGCTCTGGAATTACTCAATGGTGTCGGTATCGAAGGCCTGACGACAAGGAAACTCGCTCAAAAG
CTGGGAGTTGAGCAGCCTACCCTGTACTGGCACGTGAAGAACAAGCGGGCCCTGCTCGATGCCCTGCCAA
TCGAGATGCTGGACAGGCATCATACCCACTTCTGCCCCCTGGAAGGCGAGTCATGGCAAGACTTTCTGCG
GAACAACGCCAAGTCATACCGCTGTGCTCTCCTCTCACATCGCGACGGGGCTAAAGTGCATCTCGGCACC
CGCCCAACAGAGAAACAGTACGAAACCCTGGAAAATCAGCTCGCGTTCCTGTGTCAGCAAGGCTTCTCCC
TGGAGAACGCACTGTACGCTCTGTCCGCCGTGGGCCACTTTACACTGGGCTGCGTATTGGAGGAACAGGA
GCATCAAGTAGCAAAAGAGGAAAGAGAGACACCTACCACCGATTCTATGCCCCCACTTCTGAGACAAGCA
ATTGAGCTGTTCGACCGGCAGGGAGCCGAACCTGCCTTCCTTTTCGGCCTGGAACTAATCATATGTGGCC
TGGAGAAACAGCTAAAGTGCGAAAGCGGCGGGCCGACCGACGCCCTTGACGATTTTGACTTAGACATGCT
CCCAGCCGATGCCCTTGACGATTTTGACCTTGACATGCTCCCCGGGTAAATAACTTCGTATAGTATACAT
TATACGAAGTTATGGATCCGCGGCCGCAAATTCCGCCCCTCTCCCTCCCCCCCCCCTAACGTTACTGGCC
GAAGCCGCTTGGAATAAGGCCGGTGTGCGTTTGTCTATATGTTATTTTCCACCATATTGCCGTCTTTTGG
CAATGTGAGGGCCCGGAAACCTGGCCCTGTCTTCTTGACGAGCATTCCTAGGGGTCTTTCCCCTCTCGCC
AAAGGAATGCAAGGTCTGTTGAATGTCGTGAAGGAAGCAGTTCCTCTGGAAGCTTCTTGAAGACAAACAA
CGTCTGTAGCGACCCTTTGCAGGCAGCGGAACCCCCCACCTGGCGACAGGTGCCTCTGCGGCCAAAAGCC
ACGTGTATAAGATACACCTGCAAAGGCGGCACAACCCCAGTGCCACGTTGTGAGTTGGATAGTTGTGGAA
AGAGTCAAATGGCTCTCCTCAAGCGTATTCAACAAGGGGCTGAAGGATGCCCAGAAGGTACCCCATTGTA
TGGGATCTGATCTGGGGCCTCGGTGCACATGCTTTACATGTGTTTAGTCGAGGTTAAAAAAACGTCTAGG
CCCCCCGAACCACGGGGACGTGGTTTTCCTTTGAAAAACACGATAATACCATGGCCACCGAGTACAAGCC
CACGGTGCGCCTCGCCACCCGCGACGACGTCCCCCGGGCCGTACGCACCCTCGCCGCCGCGTTCGCCGAC
TACCCCGCCACGCGCCACACCGTCGACCCGGACCGCCACATCGAGCGGGTCACCGAGCTGCAAGAACTCT
TCCTCACGCGCGTCGGGCTCGACATCGGCAAGGTGTGGGTCGCGGACGACGGCGCCGCGGTGGCGGTCTG
GACCACGCCGGAGAGCGTCGAAGCGGGGGCGGTGTTCGCCGAGATCGGCTCGCGCATGGCCGAGTTGAGC
GGTTCCCGGCTGGCCGCGCAGCAACAGATGGAAGGCCTCCTGGCGCCGCACCGGCCCAAGGAGCCCGCGT
GGTTCCTGGCCACCGTCGGCGTCTCGCCCGACCACCAGGGCAAGGGTCTGGGCAGCGCCGTCGTGCTCCC
CGGAGTGGAGGCGGCCGAGCGCGCTGGGGTGCCCGCCTTCCTGGAGACCTCCGCGCCCCGCAACCTCCCC
TTCTACGAGCGGCTCGGCTTCACCGTCACCGCCGACGTCGAGGTGCCCGAAGGACCGCGCACCTGGTGCA
TGACCCGCAAGCCCGGTGCCTGAGTTCGCGTCTGGAACAATCAACCTCTGGATTACAAAATTTGTGAAAG
ATTGACTGGTATTCTTAACTATGTTGCTCCTTTTACGCTATGTGGATACGCTGCTTTAATGCCTTTGTAT
CATGCTATTGCTTCCCGTATGGCTTTCATTTTCTCCTCCTTGTATAAATCCTGGTTGCTGTCTCTTTATG
AGGAGTTGTGGCCCGTTGTCAGGCAACGTGGCGTGGTGTGCACTGTGTTTGCTGACGCAACCCCCACTGG
TTGGGGCATTGCCACCACCTGTCAGCTCCTTTCCGGGACTTTCGCTTTCCCCCTCCCTATTGCCACGGCG
GAACTCATCGCCGCCTGCCTTGCCCGCTGCTGGACAGGGGCTCGGCTGTTGGGCACTGACAATTCCGTGG
TGTTGTCGGGGAAGCTGACGTCCTTTCCATGGCTGCTCGCCTGTGTTGCCACCTGGATTCTGCGCGGGAC
GTCCTTCTGCTACGTCCCTTCGGCCCTCAATCCAGCGGACCTTCCTTCCCGCGGCCTGCTGCCGGCTCTG
CGGCCTCTTCCGCGTCTTCGCCTTCGCCCTCAGACGAGTCGGATCTCCCTTTGGGCCGCCTCCCCGCCTG
GAATTAATTCTGCAGTCGAGACCTAGAAAAACATGGAGCAATCACAAGTAGCAATACAGCAGCTACCAAT
GCTGATTGTGCCTGGCTAGAAGCACAAGAGGAGGAGGAGGTGGGTTTTCCAGTCACACCTCAGGTACCTT
TAAGACCAATGACTTACAAGGCAGCTGTAGATCTTAGCCACTTTTTAAAAGAAAAGAGGGGACTGGAAGG
GCTAATTCACTCCCAACGAAGACAAGATCTGCTTTTTGCTTGTACTGGGTCTCTCTGGTTAGACCAGATC
TGAGCCTGGGAGCTCTCTGGCTAACTAGGGAACCCACTGCTTAAGCCTCAATAAAGCTTGCCTTGAGTGC
TTCAAGTAGTGTGTGCCCGTCTGTTGTGTGACTCTGGTAACTAGAGATCCCTCAGACCCTTTTAGTCAGT
GTGGAAAATCTCTAGCAGTAGTAGTTCATGTCATCTTATTATTCAGTATTTATAACTTGCAAAGAAATGA
ATATCAGAGAGTGAGAGGCCTTGACATTGTTTAAACCCGCTGATCAGCCTCGACTGTGCCTTCTAGTTGC
CAGCCATCTGTTGTTTGCCCCTCCCCCGTGCCTTCCTTGACCCTGGAAGGTGCCACTCCCACTGTCCTTT
CCTAATAAAATGAGGAAATTGCATCGCATTGTCTGAGTAGGTGTCATTCTATTCTGGGGGGTGGGGTGGG
GCAGGACAGCAAGGGGGAGGATTGGGAAGACAATAGCAGGCATGCTGGGGATGCGGTGGGCTCTATGGCT
TCTGAGGCGGAAAGAACCAGCTGGGGCTCTAGGGGGTATCCCC
[124 nt withheld, positions 8304-8427]
C
[91 nt withheld, positions 8429-8519]
A
[49 nt withheld, positions 8521-8569]
CCTTTGACGTTGGAGTCCACGTTCTTT
[37 nt withheld, positions 8597-8633]
ACCCTATCTCGGTCTATTCTTTTGATTTATAAGGGATTTTGCCGATTTCGGCCTATTGGTTAAAAAATGA
GCTGATTTAACAAAAATTTAACGCGAATTAATTCTGTGGAATGTGTGTCAGTTAGGGTGTGGAAAGTCCC
CAGGCTCCCCAGCAGGCAGAAGTATGCAAAGCATGCATCTCAATTAGTCAGCAACCAGGTGTGGAAAGTC
CCCAGGCTCCCCAGCAGGCAGAAGTATGCAAAGCATGCATCTCAATTAGTCAGCAACCATAGTCCCGCCC
CTAACTCCGCCCATCCCGCCCCTAACTCCGCCCAGTTCCGCCCATTCTCCGCCCCATGGCTGACTAATTT
TTTTTATTTATGCAGAGGCCGAGGCCGCCTCTGCCTCTGAGCTATTCCAGAAGTAGTGAGGAGGCTTTTT
TGGAGGCCTAGGCTTTTGCAAAAAGCTCCCGGGAGCTTGTATATCCATTTTCGGATCTGATCAGCACGTG
ATGAAAAAGCCTGAACTCACCGCGACGTCTGTCGAGAAGTTTCTGATCGAAAAGTTCGACAGCGTCTCCG
ACCTGATGCAGCTCTCGGAGGGCGAAGAATCTCGTGCTTTCAGCTTCGATGTAGGAGGGCGTGGATATGT
CCTGCGGGTAAATAGCTGCGCCGATGGTTTCTACAAAGATCGTTATGTTTATCGGCACTTTGCATCGGCC
GCGCTCCCGATTCCGGAAGTGCTTGACATTGGGGAATTAATTCAGCGAGAGCCTGACCTATTGCATCTCC
CGCCGTGCACAGGGTGTCACGTTGCAAGACCTGCCTGAAACCGAACTGCCCGCTGTTCTGCAGCCGGTCG
CGGAGGCCATGGATGCGATCGCTGCGGCCGATCTTAGCCAGACGAGCGGGTTCGGCCCATTCGGACCGCA
AGGAATCGGTCAATACACTACATGGCGTGATTTCATATGCGCGATTGCTGATCCCCATGTGTATCACTGG
CAAACTGTGATGGACGACACCGTCAGTGCGTCCGTCGCGCAGGCTCTCGATGAGCTGATGCTTTGGGCCG
AGGACTGCCCCGAAGTCCGGCACCTCGTGCACGCGGATTTCGGCTCCAACAATGTCCTGACGGACAATGG
CCGCATAACAGCGGTCATTGACTGGAGCGAGGCGATGTTCGGGGATTCCCAATACGAGGTCGCCAACATC
TTCTTCTGGAGGCCGTGGTTGGCTTGTATGGAGCAGCAGACGCGCTACTTCGAGCGGAGGCATCCGGAGC
TTGCAGGATCGCCGCGGCTCCGGGCGTATATGCTCCGCATTGGTCTTGACCAACTCTATCAGAGCTTGGT
TGACGGCAATTTCGATGATGCAGCTTGGGCGCAGGGTCGATGCGACGCAATCGTCCGATCCGGAGCCGGG
ACTGTCGGGCGTACACAAATCGCCCGCAGAAGCGCGGCCGTCTGGACCGATGGCTGTGTAGAAGTACTCG
CCGATAGTGGAAACCGACGCCCCAGCACTCGTCCGAGGGCAAAGGAATAGCACGTGCTACGAGATTTCGA
TTCCACCGCCGCCTTCTATGAAAGGTTGGGCTTCGGAATCGTTTTCCGGGACGCCGGCTGGATGATCCTC
CAGCGCGGGGATCTCATGCTGGAGTTCTTCGCCCACCCCAACTTGTTTATTGCAGCTTATAATGGTTACA
AATAAAGCAATAGCATCACAAATTTCACAAATAAAGCATTTTTTTCACTGCATTCTAGTTGTGGTTTGTC
CAAACTCATCAATGTATCTTATCATGTCTGTATACCGTCGACCTCTAGCTAGAGCTTGGCGTAATCATGG
TCATAGCTGTTTCCTGTGTGAAATTGTTATCCGCTCACAATTCCACACAACATACGAGCCGGAAGCATAA
AGTGTAAAGCCTGGGGTGCCTAATGAGTGAGCTAACTCACATTAATTGCGTTGCGCTCACTGCCCGCTTT
CCAGTCGGGAAACCTGTCGTGCCAGCTGCATTAATGAATCGGCCAACGCGCGGGGAGAGGCGGTTTGCGT
ATTGGGCGCTCTTCCGCTTCCTCGCTCACTGACTCGCTGCGCTCGGTCGTTCGGCTGCGGCGAGCGGTAT
CAGCTCACTCAAAGGCGGTAATACGGTTATCCACAGAATCAGGGGATAACGCAGGAAAGAACATGTGAGC
AAAAGGCCAGCAAAAGGCCAGGAACCGTAAAAAGGCCGCGTTGCTGGCGTTTTTCCATAGGCTCCGCCCC
CCTGACGAGCATCACAAAAATCGACGCTCAAGTCAGAGGTGGCGAAACCCGACAGGACTATAAAGATACC
AGGCGTTTCCCCCTGGAAGCTCCCTCGTGCGCTCTCCTGTTCCGACCCTGCCGCTTACCGGATACCTGTC
CGCCTTTCTCCCTTCGGGAAGCGTGGCGCTTTCTCATAGCTCACGCTGTAGGTATCTCAGTTCGGTGTAG
GTCGTTCGCTCCAAGCTGGGCTGTGTGCACGAACCCCCCGTTCAGCCCGACCGCTGCGCCTTATCCGGTA
ACTATCGTCTTGAGTCCAACCCGGTAAGACACGACTTATCGCCACTGGCAGCAGCCACTGGTAACAGGAT
TAGCAGAGCGAGGTATGTAGGCGGTGCTACAGAGTTCTTGAAGTGGTGGCCTAACTACGGCTACACTAGA
AGAACAGTATTTGGTATCTGCGCTCTGCTGAAGCCAGTTACCTTCGGAAAAAGAGTTGGTAGCTCTTGAT
CCGGCAAACAAACCACCGCTGGTAGCGGTGGTTTTTTTGTTTGCAAGCAGCAGATTACGCGCAGAAAAAA
AGGATCTCAAGAAGATCCTTTGATCTTTTCTACGGGGTCTGACGCTCAGTGGAACGAAAACTCACGTTAA
GGGATTTTGGTCATGAGATTATCAAAAAGGATCTTCACCTAGATCCTTTTAAATTAAAAATGAAGTTTTA
AATCAATCTAAAGTATATATGAGTAAACTTGGTCTGACAGTTACCAATGCTTAATCAGTGAGGCACCTAT
CTCAGCGATCTGTCTATTTCGTTCATCCATAGTTGCCTGACTCCCCGTCGTGTAGATAACTACGATACGG
GAGGGCTTACCATCTGGCCCCAGTGCTGCAATGATACCGCGAGACCCACGCTCACCGGCTCCAGATTTAT
CAGCAATAAACCAGCCAGCCGGAAGGGCCGAGCGCAGAAGTGGTCCTGCAACTTTATCCGCCTCCATCCA
GTCTATTAATTGTTGCCGGGAAGCTAGAGTAAGTAGTTCGCCAGTTAATAGTTTGCGCAACGTTGTTGCC
ATTGCTACAGGCATCGTGGTGTCACGCTCGTCGTTTGGTATGGCTTCATTCAGCTCCGGTTCCCAACGAT
CAAGGCGAGTTACATGATCCCCCATGTTGTGCAAAAAAGCGGTTAGCTCCTTCGGTCCTCCGATCGTTGT
CAGAAGTAAGTTGGCCGCAGTGTTATCACTCATGGTTATGGCAGCACTGCATAATTCTCTTACTGTCATG
CCATCCGTAAGATGCTTTTCTGTGACTGGTGAGTACTCAACCAAGTCATTCTGAGAATAGTGTATGCGGC
GACCGAGTTGCTCTTGCCCGGCGTCAATACGGGATAATACCGCGCCACATAGCAGAACTTTAAAAGTGCT
CATCATTGGAAAACGTTCTTCGGGGCGAAAACTCTCAAGGATCTTACCGCTGTTGAGATCCAGTTCGATG
TAACCCACTCGTGCACCCAACTGATCTTCAGCATCTTTTACTTTCACCAGCGTTTCTGGGTGAGCAAAAA
CAGGAAGGCAAAATGCCGCAAAAAAGGGAATAAGGGCGACACGGAAATGTTGAATACTCATACTCTTCCT
TTTTCAATATTATTGAAGCATTTATCAGGGTTATTGTCTCATGAGCGGATACATATTTGAATGTATTTAG
AAAAATAAACAAATAGGGGTTCCGCGCACATTTCCCCGAAAAGTGCCACCTGACGTCGACGGATCGGGAG
ATCAACTTGTTTATTGCAGCTTATAATGGTTACAAATAAAGCAATAGCATCACAAATTTCACAAATAAAG
CATTTTTTTCACTGCATTCTAGTTGTGGTTTGTCCAAACTCATCAATGTATCTTATCATGTCTGGATCAA
CTGGATAACTCAAGCTAACCAAAATCATCCCAAACTTCCCACCCCATACCCTATTACCACTGCCAATTAC
CTGTGGTTTCATTTACTCTAAACCTGTGATTCCTCTGAATTATTTTCATTTTAAAGAAATTGTATTTGTT
AAATATGTACTACAAACTTAGTAGT
